>Addgene plasmid #36403 | pGEX-2T Crkl SH3SH3 | addgene partial sequence | sequence record 47866 | pGEX3
TCGTCAGTCAGTCACGATGAATTCAAAGGAGACTAGGACAGGCAGAACAACAAAGCAGCAGGAAACAGGG
CAACAGCAATCACTCGTTTTCATCTGGGTTTTGAGGGTCAAAGATTTTGACGTGCGTAAAGGGGAAAAGC
CCTTTGCGCCCGTTCACTTCGCCTTCCCACTGGCCATTTATATTCATCCTTGTGACTTTCACGATGTCAC
CAACCTCTAATGCCAAGGCAGTCTTGTCATAAGCACAGGGTACTCTTTTCTGGATTGCTTTCGCAAAGAC
AGGTCCATTCTGTGTGGATGGCAAAGGGGTGATTGCTGCCCCAGGAGAACCGGAAACTGCAGGTAGAGGA
GTTGTGGTCTGAGGTTGAGCGTATGCATGAGCAGGTTCTGGGATCCCATAACTGTTGGAATTCCTATTTC
CATGCTTTCCGTGTGGTGAGGATCTCACAAGCTTTTCGACATAAGGGACAGGAATCATCCCAACCCGGCC
ATCCTTGTTCCGGGCACTCCACCACTGTTCTTCAGGCTTCTCTATTATCACTAGGATCTCACCCTTTTTA
AAGGGCAGGTCTTCGGCATCATTCCCAGGAAAATCATACAGAGTCCGTACATATTCCAGGTTATCTTCTG
CTGTAGGCAGGTTGGGTGCAATTCCCGGGGATCCACGCGGAACCAGATCCGATTTTGGAGGATGGTCGCC
ACCACCAAACGTGGCTTGCCAGCCCTGCAAAGGCCATGCTATATACTTGCTGGATTTCAAGTACTTATCA
ATTTGTGGGATAG
