[The description below was written by a language model from this plasmid's Addgene catalogue record.]
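Description:
pGEX-2T Crkl SH3SH3 is a bacterial expression plasmid built on the pGEX-2T backbone for producing a glutathione S-transferase (GST) fusion protein in E. coli. It is selected with ampicillin. The record gives no feature table and lists the copy number as unknown, so the origin of replication and promoter are not explicitly documented. pGEX-series vectors generally drive the GST fusion from an IPTG-inducible tac promoter with a vector-borne lacI repressor, and pGEX-2T places a thrombin cleavage site between GST and the cloned insert.

The insert is a roughly 630 bp fragment of human CRKL encoding both the N-terminal and C-terminal SH3 domains of this adaptor protein, covering residues 115–303 and therefore lacking the SH2 domain that lies upstream in the full-length protein. It was generated as a blunt-ended BsmI fragment and ligated into the SmaI site of the vector, destroying the site at both junctions, so the insert cannot be released again with SmaI. GST sits at the N-terminus of the SH3-SH3 segment, which allows the fusion to be purified and immobilised on glutathione resin.

Constructs of this type are typically used as affinity reagents in pull-down or binding assays, identifying proline-rich partners that associate with the Crkl SH3 domains and separating those interactions from SH2-mediated binding to tyrosine-phosphorylated proteins. This fits the associated work, which examined Crkl complexes with phosphorylated Cbl in Philadelphia chromosome-positive leukemia, although the record does not spell out the specific experiments in which this plasmid was used.
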