Addgene plasmid #36403: pGEX-2T Crkl SH3SH3
Depositing lab: Nora Heisterkamp. Depositing organization: Children's Hospital Los Angeles. Publication: Crkl is complexed with tyrosine-phosphorylated Cbl in Ph-positive leukemia. de Jong R, ten Hoeve J, Heisterkamp N, Groffen J. J Biol Chem. 1995 Sep 15;270(37):21468-71. 10.1074/jbc.270.37.21468 PubMed 7545163.
Backbone
  Vector backbone: pGEX-2T
  Vector type: Bacterial Expression
Growth in bacteria
  Bacterial resistance: Ampicillin, 100 μg/mL
  Growth temperature: 37°C
  Growth strain: DH5alpha
  Copy number: Unknown
Gene/Insert
  Gene/Insert name: Crkl tandem SH3 domains
  Species: H. sapiens (human)
  Insert size (bp): 630
  Entrez Gene: CRKL
  Tag / fusion protein: GST (N terminal on insert)
  Cloning method: Restriction Enzyme; 5′ cloning site Sma I (destroyed during cloning); 3′ cloning site Sma I (destroyed during cloning)
  Sequencing primers: 5′ pGEX-5; 3′ pGEX-3
Terms and licenses: Academic/Nonprofit Terms; Industry Terms: Not Available to Industry
Depositor comments: This construct includes the N- and C-terminal SH3 domains of Crkl, including residues 115-303. It is a 630 bp BsmI fragment (blunt) cloned into the SmaI site of pGEX-2T. Constructed by johanna ten Hoeve. Additional reference PMID 9053848.
How to cite: pGEX-2T Crkl SH3SH3 was a gift from Nora Heisterkamp (Addgene plasmid # 36403 ; http://n2t.net/addgene:36403 ; RRID:Addgene_36403)
